Addgene plasmid #113009: pMAL c2x Tral N
Purpose: For bacterial expression of MBP fusion of N terminal region of Drosophila Tral
Depositing lab: Terry Orr-Weaver. Depositing organization: Whitehead Institute for Biomedical Research. Publication: Identification of PNG kinase substrates uncovers interactions with the translational repressor TRAL in the oocyte-to-embryo transition. Hara M, Lourido S, Petrova B, Lou HJ, Von Stetina JR, Kashevsky H, Turk BE, Orr-Weaver TL. Elife. 2018 Feb 26;7. pii: 33150. doi: 10.7554/eLife.33150. PubMed 29480805.
Backbone
  Vector backbone: pMAL
  Vector type: Bacterial Expression
Growth in bacteria
  Bacterial resistance: Ampicillin, 100 μg/mL
  Growth temperature: 37°C
  Growth strain: DH5alpha
  Copy number: High Copy
Gene/Insert
  Gene/Insert name: N terminus of tral
  Species: D. melanogaster (fly)
  Mutation: amino acids 1-355
  Entrez Gene: tral (a.k.a. Dmel_CG10686, BEST:GH08269, CG10686, DmLSm15, Dmel\CG10686, LSm15, Lsm15, Scd6p, TRAL, Tral, anon-EST:Posey139, anon-WO0172774.89, anon-WO02059370.24, p67, p70)
  Cloning method: Restriction Enzyme; 5′ cloning site Unknown (unknown if destroyed); 3′ cloning site Unknown (unknown if destroyed)
Terms and licenses: Academic/Nonprofit Terms; Industry Terms: Not Available to Industry
How to cite: pMAL c2x Tral N was a gift from Terry Orr-Weaver (Addgene plasmid # 113009 ; http://n2t.net/addgene:113009 ; RRID:Addgene_113009)
