[The description below was written by a language model from this plasmid's Addgene catalogue record and pLannotate feature annotations shown in this document.]
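Description:
pMAL c2x Tral N is a bacterial expression plasmid built on the pMAL-c2X backbone for producing the N-terminal region (amino acids 1–355) of Drosophila melanogaster Trailer hitch (Tral, an LSm-domain protein also known as LSm15) as a fusion to maltose-binding protein. The sequenced plasmid is about 7.7 kb. It replicates in E. coli from a ColE1/pMB1-type origin and is selected with ampicillin through the β-lactamase gene. The backbone also carries the pBR322-derived bom and rop regions and an M13 phage origin that allows single-stranded DNA production. The catalogue lists it as high copy, although rop normally moderates copy number.

Expression is driven by the strong hybrid tac promoter, which is controlled by a downstream lac operator. A plasmid-borne lacI gene under the enhanced lacIq promoter supplies abundant repressor, so transcription stays low until it is induced with IPTG. The malE coding sequence here lacks its signal peptide, so the MBP fusion remains in the cytosol, and the Tral fragment is placed downstream of it. The automated annotation labels only the start of the insert, as a fragment resembling mouse Lsm14b, which reflects homology of the conserved LSm domain rather than a mouse sequence. The rest of the insert is unannotated. A residual lacZα fragment follows the cloning region, and the rrnB T1 and T2 terminators end the transcript. The restriction sites used for cloning are not recorded.

MBP typically improves solubility and permits affinity purification on amylose resin. The associated study concerns PNG kinase substrates and their interactions with the translational repressor TRAL during the oocyte-to-embryo transition, so the recombinant protein was probably made for biochemical work of that kind, although the record does not state the specific assays.
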