Features (pLannotate 1.2.2; 19 found; start..end, strand, type, name):
      3..80      +  promoter       lacIq promoter: lacI (mutant); In the lacIq allele, a single base change in the promoter boosts expression of the lacI gene about 10-fold.
     81..1163    +  CDS            lacI: lac repressor; lacI; The lac repressor binds to the lac operator to inhibit transcription in E. coli. This inhibition can be relieved by adding lactose or isopropyl-β-D-thiogalactopyranoside (IPTG).
   1176..1197    +  protein_bind   CAP binding site: CAP binding activates transcription in the presence of cAMP. E. coli catabolite activator protein
   1216..1233    +  promoter       tet promoter (fragment): E. coli promoter for tetracycline efflux protein gene
   1406..1434    +  promoter       tac promoter: strong E. coli promoter; hybrid between the trp and lac UV5 promoters
   1442..1458    +  protein_bind   lac operator: The lac repressor binds to the lac operator to inhibit transcription in E. coli. This inhibition can be relieved by adding lactose or isopropyl-β-D-thiogalactopyranoside (IPTG). lac repressor encoded by lacI
   1528..2628    +  CDS            MBP: maltose binding protein from E. coli; malE (mutated); This version of the gene does not encode a signal sequence, so MBP will remain in the cytosol.
   2701..3060    +  CDS            Lsm14b (fragment): LS14B_MOUSE - Also known as Fam61b, Rap55b From Mus musculus (Mouse).
   3775..3929    +  CDS            lacZα (fragment): LacZα fragment of β-galactosidase; lacZ fragment
   4022..4137    +  ncRNA          5S rRNA: Accession: RF00001 - 5S ribosomal RNA
   4141..4227    +  terminator     rrnB T1 terminator: Escherichia coli rrnB; transcription terminator T1 from the E. coli rrnB gene
   4319..4346    +  terminator     rrnB T2 terminator: transcription terminator T2 from the E. coli rrnB gene
   4365..4456    +  promoter       AmpR promoter: bla
   4457..5317    +  CDS            AmpR: β-lactamase; bla; confers resistance to ampicillin, carbenicillin, and related antibiotics
   5359..5872    -  rep_origin     M13 ori (sequence partly withheld): M13 bacteriophage origin of replication; arrow indicates direction of (+) strand synthesis
   5983..6571    +  rep_origin     ori: high-copy-number ColE1/pMB1/pBR322/pUC origin of replication
   6757..6899    -  misc_feature   bom: basis of mobility region from pBR322
   7001..7192    -  CDS            rop: Rop protein, which maintains plasmids at low copy number; rop
   7209..7589    +  CDS            YPB1_ECOLX: Protein predicted: Swiss-Prot protein existence level 4. From Escherichia coli.
>Addgene plasmid #113009 | pMAL c2x Tral N | addgene full sequence | sequence record 217669 | Addgene NGS Result
CCGACACCATCGAATGGTGCAAAACCTTTCGCGGTATGGCATGATAGCGCCCGGAAGAGAGTCAATTCAG
GGTGGTGAATGTGAAACCAGTAACGTTATACGATGTCGCAGAGTATGCCGGTGTCTCTTATCAGACCGTT
TCCCGCGTGGTGAACCAGGCCAGCCACGTTTCTGCGAAAACGCGGGAAAAAGTGGAAGCGGCGATGGCGG
AGCTGAATTACATTCCCAACCGCGTGGCACAACAACTGGCGGGCAAACAGTCGTTGCTGATTGGCGTTGC
CACCTCCAGTCTGGCCCTGCACGCGCCGTCGCAAATTGTCGCGGCGATTAAATCTCGCGCCGATCAACTG
GGTGCCAGCGTGGTGGTGTCGATGGTAGAACGAAGCGGCGTCGAAGCCTGTAAAGCGGCGGTGCACAATC
TTCTCGCGCAACGCGTCAGTGGGCTGATCATTAACTATCCGCTGGATGACCAGGATGCCATTGCTGTGGA
AGCTGCCTGCACTAATGTTCCGGCGTTATTTCTTGATGTCTCTGACCAGACACCCATCAACAGTATTATT
TTCTCCCATGAAGACGGTACGCGACTGGGCGTGGAGCATCTGGTCGCATTGGGTCACCAGCAAATCGCGC
TGTTAGCGGGCCCATTAAGTTCTGTCTCGGCGCGTCTGCGTCTGGCTGGCTGGCATAAATATCTCACTCG
CAATCAAATTCAGCCGATAGCGGAACGGGAAGGCGACTGGAGTGCCATGTCCGGTTTTCAACAAACCATG
CAAATGCTGAATGAGGGCATCGTTCCCACTGCGATGCTGGTTGCCAACGATCAGATGGCGCTGGGCGCAA
TGCGCGCCATTACCGAGTCCGGGCTGCGCGTTGGTGCGGATATCTCAGTAGTGGGATACGACGATACCGA
AGACAGCTCATGTTATATCCCGCCGTTAACCACCATCAAACAGGATTTTCGCCTGCTGGGGCAAACCAGC
GTGGACCGCTTGCTGCAACTCTCTCAGGGCCAGGCGGTGAAGGGCAATCAGCTGTTGCCCGTCTCACTGG
TGAAAAGAAAAACCACCCTGGCGCCCAATACGCAAACCGCCTCTCCCCGCGCGTTGGCCGATTCATTAAT
GCAGCTGGCACGACAGGTTTCCCGACTGGAAAGCGGGCAGTGAGCGCAACGCAATTAATGTAAGTTAGCT
CACTCATTAGGCACAATTCTCATGTTTGACAGCTTATCATCGACTGCACGGTGCACCAATGCTTCTGGCG
TCAGGCAGCCATCGGAAGCTGTGGTATGGCTGTGCAGGTCGTAAATCACTGCATAATTCGTGTCGCTCAA
GGCGCACTCCCGTTCTGGATAATGTTTTTTGCGCCGACATCATAACGGTTCTGGCAAATATTCTGAAATG
AGCTGTTGACAATTAATCATCGGCTCGTATAATGTGTGGAATTGTGAGCGGATAACAATTTCACACAGGA
AACAGCCAGTCCGTTTAGGTGTTTTCACGAGCACTTCACCAACAAGGACCATAGCATATGAAAATCGAAG
AAGGTAAACTGGTAATCTGGATTAACGGCGATAAAGGCTATAACGGTCTCGCTGAAGTCGGTAAGAAATT
CGAGAAAGATACCGGAATTAAAGTCACCGTTGAGCATCCGGATAAACTGGAAGAGAAATTCCCACAGGTT
GCGGCAACTGGCGATGGCCCTGACATTATCTTCTGGGCACACGACCGCTTTGGTGGCTACGCTCAATCTG
GCCTGTTGGCTGAAATCACCCCGGACAAAGCGTTCCAGGACAAGCTGTATCCGTTTACCTGGGATGCCGT
ACGTTACAACGGCAAGCTGATTGCTTACCCGATCGCTGTTGAAGCGTTATCGCTGATTTATAACAAAGAT
CTGCTGCCGAACCCGCCAAAAACCTGGGAAGAGATCCCGGCGCTGGATAAAGAACTGAAAGCGAAAGGTA
AGAGCGCGCTGATGTTCAACCTGCAAGAACCGTACTTCACCTGGCCGCTGATTGCTGCTGACGGGGGTTA
TGCGTTCAAGTATGAAAACGGCAAGTACGACATTAAAGACGTGGGCGTGGATAACGCTGGCGCGAAAGCG
GGTCTGACCTTCCTGGTTGACCTGATTAAAAACAAACACATGAATGCAGACACCGATTACTCCATCGCAG
AAGCTGCCTTTAATAAAGGCGAAACAGCGATGACCATCAACGGCCCGTGGGCATGGTCCAACATCGACAC
CAGCAAAGTGAATTATGGTGTAACGGTACTGCCGACCTTCAAGGGTCAACCATCCAAACCGTTCGTTGGC
GTGCTGAGCGCAGGTATTAACGCCGCCAGTCCGAACAAAGAGCTGGCAAAAGAGTTCCTCGAAAACTATC
TGCTGACTGATGAAGGTCTGGAAGCGGTTAATAAAGACAAACCGCTGGGTGCCGTAGCGCTGAAGTCTTA
CGAGGAAGAGTTGGCGAAAGATCCACGTATTGCCGCCACTATGGAAAACGCCCAGAAAGGTGAAATCATG
CCGAACATCCCGCAGATGTCCGCTTTCTGGTATGCCGTGCGTACTGCGGTGATCAACGCCGCCAGCGGTC
GTCAGACTGTCGATGAAGCCCTGAAAGACGCGCAGACTAATTCGAGCTCGAACAACAACAACAATAACAA
TAACAACAACCTCGGGATCGAGGGAAGGATTTCAGAATTCATGAGCGGGGGATTACCGGAGTTGGGCTCC
AAAATCAGCCTCATTTCCAAGGCGGACATTCGATACGAGGGCCGCCTGTACACGGTGGATCCGCAGGAGT
GCACCATTGCGCTCTCGAGTGTGCGATCCTTCGGTACAGAAGATCGGGACACCCAGTTCCAGATAGCGCC
GCAATCGCAGATCTACGACTACATCCTATTCCGTGGCTCGGACATCAAGGACATTCGCGTTGTCAACAAC
CACACGCTGCCGCACCACAATGACCCGGCGATCATGCAGGCGCAGCTCCAGAACGGACCGCCCCAGATGC
CGCAGCACTTCCCCATGCCCAGCGGGATGAGCGGTCCGCCGCAGCAGCAACAGGTGCCGTCGCAGCAACC
GCCCCAAATGCCAAGCGGTGGAGGCAGTGGTGGTGCTGGTGGAGCAGGAGCTCCTGGCGGCGGCGGACCC
GGCTACGGCAATGGCAATCCGTTCGGCAACCTCGGCGGTCCCAATCTGGCCAACATGGTGGGCAATGCGG
GCGGATCGCTTGCACCCGGTTCCGGTGCTCCGGGCAGCGGACCCTTCATGCACATCGGTGGCAATCAGCA
GCAACCGAAGCCCCAGCAGCAGAAACAGCCAAACATGCTGGCCGGTGCCTCGCGATCGACGACGCCCATT
AGCCTGATTGTGAGTCCCACGGCGGAGCTGACTCAGCAGCAGCAGCTGCACCAGCAACAGAACGCTGGCC
AGGGTGGCAACGGACGCGATGCAGGACATAAGCGCCAGAACCACCAGCAGCAACAGAATCAGCAGCATCA
GCAACGTGGCGGACCCAGCCACAACAATATGCAGCAGCAGCAGCAACGAGGCGGCGGCAGTGGAACGGAC
TTCTATAACCAGCAGCGGGATCGTCGGGACTCCGGACGTCAAATGGACAACAACTATAGCAACAACTACA
ACAACAATAATAATAATCAGCGCAATCGCGGCGGCGGCAACGGAATGCAACAGCAGCAGCGAGGAGGAAA
CGGCGGCAGCGGCGGCGGCGGTGGAAACGGAGGTGGAAACAACCCGGCCTGGAACTAAGCTTGGCACTGG
CCGTCGTTTTACAACGTCGTGACTGGGAAAACCCTGGCGTTACCCAACTTAATCGCCTTGCAGCACATCC
CCCTTTCGCCAGCTGGCGTAATAGCGAAGAGGCCCGCACCGATCGCCCTTCCCAACAGTTGCGCAGCCTG
AATGGCGAATGGCAGCTTGGCTGTTTTGGCGGATGAGATAAGATTTTCAGCCTGATACAGATTAAATCAG
AACGCAGAAGCGGTCTGATAAAACAGAATTTGCCTGGCGGCAGTAGCGCGGTGGTCCCACCTGACCCCAT
GCCGAACTCAGAAGTGAAACGCCGTAGCGCCGATGGTAGTGTGGGGTCTCCCCATGCGAGAGTAGGGAAC
TGCCAGGCATCAAATAAAACGAAAGGCTCAGTCGAAAGACTGGGCCTTTCGTTTTATCTGTTGTTTGTCG
GTGAACGCTCTCCTGAGTAGGACAAATCCGCCGGGAGCGGATTTGAACGTTGCGAAGCAACGGCCCGGAG
GGTGGCGGGCAGGACGCCCGCCATAAACTGCCAGGCATCAAATTAAGCAGAAGGCCATCCTGACGGATGG
CCTTTTTGCGTTTCTACAAACTCTTTTGTTTATTTTTCTAAATACATTCAAATATGTATCCGCTCATGAG
ACAATAACCCTGATAAATGCTTCAATAATATTGAAAAAGGAAGAGTATGAGTATTCAACATTTCCGTGTC
GCCCTTATTCCCTTTTTTGCGGCATTTTGCCTTCCTGTTTTTGCTCACCCAGAAACGCTGGTGAAAGTAA
AAGATGCTGAAGATCAGTTGGGTGCACGAGTGGGTTACATCGAACTGGATCTCAACAGCGGTAAGATCCT
TGAGAGTTTTCGCCCCGAAGAACGTTTCCCAATGATGAGCACTTTTAAAGTTCTGCTATGTGGCGCGGTA
TTATCCCGTGTTGACGCCGGGCAAGAGCAACTCGGTCGCCGCATACACTATTCTCAGAATGACTTGGTTG
AGTACTCACCAGTCACAGAAAAGCATCTTACGGATGGCATGACAGTAAGAGAATTATGCAGTGCTGCCAT
AACCATGAGTGATAACACTGCGGCCAACTTACTTCTGACAACGATCGGAGGACCGAAGGAGCTAACCGCT
TTTTTGCACAACATGGGGGATCATGTAACTCGCCTTGATCGTTGGGAACCGGAGCTGAATGAAGCCATAC
CAAACGACGAGCGTGACACCACGATGCCTGTAGCAATGGCAACAACGTTGCGCAAACTATTAACTGGCGA
ACTACTTACTCTAGCTTCCCGGCAACAATTAATAGACTGGATGGAGGCGGATAAAGTTGCAGGACCACTT
CTGCGCTCGGCCCTTCCGGCTGGCTGGTTTATTGCTGATAAATCTGGAGCCGGTGAGCGTGGGTCTCGCG
GTATCATTGCAGCACTGGGGCCAGATGGTAAGCCCTCCCGTATCGTAGTTATCTACACGACGGGGAGTCA
GGCAACTATGGATGAACGAAATAGACAGATCGCTGAGATAGGTGCCTCACTGATTAAGCATTGGTAACTG
TCAGACCAAGTTTACTCATATATACTTTAGATTGATT
[38 nt withheld, positions 5358-5395]
A
[37 nt withheld, positions 5397-5433]
ATTTTGTTAAAATTCGCGTTAAATTTTTGTTAAATCAGCTCATTTTTTAACCAATAGGCCGAAATCGGCA
AAATCCCTTATAAATCAAAAGAATAGACCGAGATAGGGT
[37 nt withheld, positions 5543-5579]
AAAGAACGTGGACTCCAACGTCAAAGG
[141 nt withheld, positions 5607-5747]
G
[125 nt withheld, positions 5749-5873]
AAAGGATCTAGGTGAAGATCCTTTTTGATAATCTCATGACCAAAATCCCTTAACGTGAGTTTTCGTTCCA
CTGAGCGTCAGACCCCGTAGAAAAGATCAAAGGATCTTCTTGAGATCCTTTTTTTCTGCGCGTAATCTGC
TGCTTGCAAACAAAAAAACCACCGCTACCAGCGGTGGTTTGTTTGCCGGATCAAGAGCTACCAACTCTTT
TTCCGAAGGTAACTGGCTTCAGCAGAGCGCAGATACCAAATACTGTCCTTCTAGTGTAGCCGTAGTTAGG
CCACCACTTCAAGAACTCTGTAGCACCGCCTACATACCTCGCTCTGCTAATCCTGTTACCAGTGGCTGCT
GCCAGTGGCGATAAGTCGTGTCTTACCGGGTTGGACTCAAGACGATAGTTACCGGATAAGGCGCAGCGGT
CGGGCTGAACGGGGGGTTCGTGCACACAGCCCAGCTTGGAGCGAACGACCTACACCGAACTGAGATACCT
ACAGCGTGAGCTATGAGAAAGCGCCACGCTTCCCGAAGGGAGAAAGGCGGACAGGTATCCGGTAAGCGGC
AGGGTCGGAACAGGAGAGCGCACGAGGGAGCTTCCAGGGGGAAACGCCTGGTATCTTTATAGTCCTGTCG
GGTTTCGCCACCTCTGACTTGAGCGTCGATTTTTGTGATGCTCGTCAGGGGGGCGGAGCCTATGGAAAAA
CGCCAGCAACGCGGCCTTTTTACGGTTCCTGGCCTTTTGCTGGCCTTTTGCTCACATGTTCTTTCCTGCG
TTATCCCCTGATTCTGTGGATAACCGTATTACCGCCTTTGAGTGAGCTGATACCGCTCGCCGCAGCCGAA
CGACCGAGCGCAGCGAGTCAGTGAGCGAGGAAGCGGAAGAGCGCCTGATGCGGTATTTTCTCCTTACGCA
TCTGTGCGGTATTTCACACCGCATATATGGTGCACTCTCAGTACAATCTGCTCTGATGCCGCATAGTTAA
GCCAGTATACACTCCGCTATCGCTACGTGACTGGGTCATGGCTGCGCCCCGACACCCGCCAACACCCGCT
GACGCGCCCTGACGGGCTTGTCTGCTCCCGGCATCCGCTTACAGACAAGCTGTGACCGTCTCCGGGAGCT
GCATGTGTCAGAGGTTTTCACCGTCATCACCGAAACGCGCGAGGCAGCTGCGGTAAAGCTCATCAGCGTG
GTCGTGCAGCGATTCACAGATGTCTGCCTGTTCATCCGCGTCCAGCTCGTTGAGTTTCTCCAGAAGCGTT
AATGTCTGGCTTCTGATAAAGCGGGCCATGTTAAGGGCGGTTTTTTCCTGTTTGGTCACTGATGCCTCCG
TGTAAGGGGGATTTCTGTTCATGGGGGTAATGATACCGATGAAACGAGAGAGGATGCTCACGATACGGGT
TACTGATGATGAACATGCCCGGTTACTGGAACGTTGTGAGGGTAAACAACTGGCGGTATGGATGCGGCGG
GACCAGAGAAAAATCACTCAGGGTCAATGCCAGCGCTTCGTTAATACAGATGTAGGTGTTCCACAGGGTA
GCCAGCAGCATCCTGCGATGCAGATCCGGAACATAATGGTGCAGGGCGCTGACTTCCGCGTTTCCAGACT
TTACGAAACACGGAAACCGAAGACCATTCATGTTGTTGCTCAGGTCGCAGACGTTTTGCAGCAGCAGTCG
CTTCACGTTCGCTCGCGTATCGGTGATTCATTCTGCTAACCAGTAAGGCAACCCCGCCAGCCTAGCCGGG
TCCTCAACGACAGGAGCACGATCATGCGCACCCGTGGCCAGGACCCAACGCTGCCCGAAATT
